Addgene plasmid #214159: pcDNA3.1-HA-mSTING (V154M)
Purpose: Transient expression of gain-of-function STING mutant
Depositing lab: Nan Yan. Depositing organization: University of Texas Southwestern Medical Center. Publication: STING Activation by Translocation from the ER Is Associated with Infection and Autoinflammatory Disease. Dobbs N, Burnaevskiy N, Chen D, Gonugunta VK, Alto NM, Yan N. Cell Host Microbe. 2015 Aug 12;18(2):157-68. doi: 10.1016/j.chom.2015.07.001. Epub 2015 Jul 30. PubMed 26235147.
Backbone
  Vector backbone: pcDNA3.1
  Vector type: Mammalian Expression
  Selectable markers: Neomycin (select with G418)
Growth in bacteria
  Bacterial resistance: Ampicillin, 100 μg/mL
  Growth temperature: 37°C
  Growth strain: DH5alpha
  Copy number: High Copy
Gene/Insert
  Gene/Insert name: STING (V154M)
  Species: M. musculus (mouse)
  Mutation: N153S
  Entrez Gene: Sting1 (a.k.a. 2610307O08Rik, ERIS, MPYS, Mita, STING, STING-beta, Tmem173)
  Promoter: CMV
  Tag / fusion protein: HA (N terminal on insert)
  Cloning method: Gibson Cloning
  Sequencing primers: 5′ CMV_fwd; 3′ BGH_rev
Terms and licenses: Academic/Nonprofit Terms; Industry Terms: Not Available to Industry
How to cite: pcDNA3.1-HA-mSTING (V154M) was a gift from Nan Yan (Addgene plasmid # 214159 ; http://n2t.net/addgene:214159 ; RRID:Addgene_214159)
