[The description below was written by a language model from this plasmid's Addgene catalogue record and pLannotate feature annotations shown in this document.]
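Description:
pcDNA3.1-HA-mSTING (V154M) is a mammalian expression plasmid built on the pcDNA3.1 backbone for transient expression of a gain-of-function mutant of mouse STING (Sting1, also known as Tmem173, MITA, ERIS or MPYS). In the 6,607 nt sequenced record, the human cytomegalovirus immediate-early enhancer and promoter drive an open reading frame that begins with an HA epitope tag fused directly to the N terminus of the mouse Sting1 coding sequence, which runs across the numbering origin of the circular map and is followed by the bovine growth hormone polyadenylation signal. A T7 promoter sits between the CMV promoter and the tag, as is standard for this backbone. The short "HIV-1 5' LTR" and "ble" fragments in the automated annotation are small partial matches and are probably not functional elements.

The plasmid is propagated in E. coli at high copy number through a ColE1/pUC-type origin with ampicillin selection (β-lactamase under its own promoter), and it also carries an f1 phage origin. For mammalian cells, an SV40 early promoter drives the neomycin phosphotransferase gene with an SV40 poly(A) signal, so G418 selection is possible although the stated purpose is transient expression.

The record is inconsistent about the mutation. The plasmid and insert names specify V154M, while the mutation field lists N153S. The feature table does not resolve which substitution is present, so it should be confirmed against the sequence. The HA tag allows detection or immunoprecipitation of the protein. The associated publication links STING activation by translocation from the ER to infection and autoinflammatory disease, which fits use of this construct to study constitutive STING signalling.
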