Features (pLannotate 1.2.2; 21 found; start..end, strand, type, name):
   1098..1322    +  polyA_signal   bGH poly(A) signal: bovine growth hormone polyadenylation signal
   1326..1347    +  promoter       SV40 promoter (fragment): SV40 enhancer and early promoter
   1368..1796    +  rep_origin     f1 ori (sequence partly withheld): f1 bacteriophage origin of replication; arrow indicates direction of (+) strand synthesis
   1810..2139    +  promoter       SV40 promoter: SV40 enhancer and early promoter
   2206..2997    +  CDS            neo: KKA2_KLEPN - Also known as kan, nptII. Experimental evidence at protein level: Swiss-Prot protein existence level 1. Resistance to kanamycin, neomycin, paromomycin, ribostamycin, butirosin and gentamicin B. From Klebsiella pneumoniae.
   3021..3179    +  CDS            ble (fragment): BLE_KLEPN - Experimental evidence at protein level: Swiss-Prot protein existence level 1. Binding protein with a strong affinity to the bleomycin family of antibiotics. Binds to CL990; an antimitotic-antibiotic compound. From Klebsiella pneumoniae.
   3174..3295    +  polyA_signal   SV40 poly(A) signal: SV40 polyadenylation signal
   3368..3384    -  protein_bind   lac operator: The lac repressor binds to the lac operator to inhibit transcription in E. coli. This inhibition can be relieved by adding lactose or isopropyl-β-D-thiogalactopyranoside (IPTG). lac repressor encoded by lacI
   3392..3422    -  promoter       lac promoter: promoter for the E. coli lac operon
   3437..3458    -  protein_bind   CAP binding site: CAP binding activates transcription in the presence of cAMP. E. coli catabolite activator protein
   3471..3563    -  CDS            lacI (fragment): lac repressor; lacI; The lac repressor binds to the lac operator to inhibit transcription in E. coli. This inhibition can be relieved by adding lactose or isopropyl-β-D-thiogalactopyranoside (IPTG).
   3746..4334    -  rep_origin     ori: high-copy-number ColE1/pMB1/pBR322/pUC origin of replication
   4505..5365    -  CDS            AmpR: β-lactamase; bla; confers resistance to ampicillin, carbenicillin, and related antibiotics
   5366..5470    -  promoter       AmpR promoter: bla
   5529..5581    -  misc_feature   bom (fragment): basis of mobility region from pBR322
   5736..6115    +  enhancer       CMV enhancer: human cytomegalovirus immediate early enhancer
   6116..6319    +  promoter       CMV promoter: human cytomegalovirus (CMV) immediate early promoter
   6315..6348    +  LTR            5' LTR (truncated) (fragment): truncated 5' long terminal repeat (LTR) from HIV-1
   6364..6382    +  promoter       T7 promoter: promoter for bacteriophage T7 RNA polymerase
   6465..6491    +  CDS            HA: HA (human influenza hemagglutinin) epitope tag
   6492..1018    +  CDS            Sting1 (across the origin): STING_MOUSE - Also known as Eris From Mus musculus (Mouse).
>Addgene plasmid #214159 | pcDNA3.1-HA-mSTING (V154M) | addgene full sequence | sequence record 424639 | Addgene NGS Result
ACCAAATCACACTCTGAAGTACCTAGCACTTCACCTAGCCTCGCACGAACTTGGACTACTGTTGAAAAAC
CTCTGCTGTCTGGCTGAAGAGCTGTGCCATGTCCAGTCCAGGTACCAGGGCAGCTACTGGAAGGCTGTGC
GCGCCTGCCTGGGATGCCCCATCCACTGTATGGCTATGATTCTACTATCGTCTTATTTCTATTTCCTCCA
AAACACTGCTGACATATACCTCAGTTGGATGTTTGGCCTTCTGGTCCTCTATAAGTCCCTAAGCATGCTC
CTGGGCCTTCAGAGCTTGACTCCAGCGGAAGTCTCTGCAGTCTGTGAAGAAAAGAAGTTAAATATGGCCC
ACGGGCTGGCCTGGTCATACTACATTGGGTACTTGCGGTTGATCTTACCAGGGCTCCAGGCCCGGATCCG
AATGTTCAATCAGCTACATAACAACATGCTCAGTGGTGCAGGGAGCCGAAGACTGTACATCCTCTTTCCA
TTGGACTGTGGGGTGCCTGACAACCTGAGTGTAGTTGACCCCAACATTCGATTCCGAGATATGCTGCCCC
AGCAAAACATCGACCGTGCTGGCATCAAGAATCGGGTTTATTCCAACAGCGTCTACGAGATTCTGGAGAA
CGGACAGCCAGCAGGCGTCTGTATCCTGGAGTACGCCACCCCCTTGCAGACCCTGTTTGCCATGTCACAG
GATGCCAAAGCTGGCTTCAGTCGGGAGGATCGGCTTGAGCAGGCTAAACTCTTCTGCCGGACACTTGAGG
AAATCCTGGAAGATGTCCCCGAGTCTCGAAATAACTGCCGCCTCATTGTCTACCAAGAACCCACAGACGG
AAACAGTTTCTCACTGTCTCAGGAGGTGCTCCGGCACATTCGTCAGGAAGAAAAGGAGGAGGTTACCATG
AATGCCCCCATGACCTCAGTGGCACCTCCTCCCTCCGTACTGTCCCAAGAGCCAAGACTCCTCATCAGTG
GTATGGATCAGCCTCTCCCACTCCGCACTGACCTCATCTGAGAATTCTGCAGATATCCAGCACAGTGGCG
GCCGCTCGAGTCTAGAGGGCCCGTTTAAACCCGCTGATCAGCCTCGACTGTGCCTTCTAGTTGCCAGCCA
TCTGTTGTTTGCCCCTCCCCCGTGCCTTCCTTGACCCTGGAAGGTGCCACTCCCACTGTCCTTTCCTAAT
AAAATGAGGAAATTGCATCGCATTGTCTGAGTAGGTGTCATTCTATTCTGGGGGGTGGGGTGGGGCAGGA
CAGCAAGGGGGAGGATTGGGAAGACAATAGCAGGCATGCTGGGGATGCGGTGGGCTCTATGGCTTCTGAG
GCGGAAAGAACCAGCTGGGGCTCTAGGGGGTATCCCC
[124 nt withheld, positions 1368-1491]
C
[91 nt withheld, positions 1493-1583]
A
[49 nt withheld, positions 1585-1633]
CCTTTGACGTTGGAGTCCACGTTCTTT
[37 nt withheld, positions 1661-1697]
ACCCTATCTCGGTCTATTCTTTTGATTTATAAGGGATTTTGCCGATTTCGGCCTATTGGTTAAAAAATGA
GCTGATTTAACAAAAATTTAACGCGAATTAATTCTGTGGAATGTGTGTCAGTTAGGGTGTGGAAAGTCCC
CAGGCTCCCCAGCAGGCAGAAGTATGCAAAGCATGCATCTCAATTAGTCAGCAACCAGGTGTGGAAAGTC
CCCAGGCTCCCCAGCAGGCAGAAGTATGCAAAGCATGCATCTCAATTAGTCAGCAACCATAGTCCCGCCC
CTAACTCCGCCCATCCCGCCCCTAACTCCGCCCAGTTCCGCCCATTCTCCGCCCCATGGCTGACTAATTT
TTTTTATTTATGCAGAGGCCGAGGCCGCCTCTGCCTCTGAGCTATTCCAGAAGTAGTGAGGAGGCTTTTT
TGGAGGCCTAGGCTTTTGCAAAAAGCTCCCGGGAGCTTGTATATCCATTTTCGGATCTGATCAAGAGACA
GGATGAGGATCGTTTCGCATGATTGAACAAGATGGATTGCACGCAGGTTCTCCGGCCGCTTGGGTGGAGA
GGCTATTCGGCTATGACTGGGCACAACAGACAATCGGCTGCTCTGATGCCGCCGTGTTCCGGCTGTCAGC
GCAGGGGCGCCCGGTTCTTTTTGTCAAGACCGACCTGTCCGGTGCCCTGAATGAACTGCAGGACGAGGCA
GCGCGGCTATCGTGGCTGGCCACGACGGGCGTTCCTTGCGCAGCTGTGCTCGACGTTGTCACTGAAGCGG
GAAGGGACTGGCTGCTATTGGGCGAAGTGCCGGGGCAGGATCTCCTGTCATCTCACCTTGCTCCTGCCGA
GAAAGTATCCATCATGGCTGATGCAATGCGGCGGCTGCATACGCTTGATCCGGCTACCTGCCCATTCGAC
CACCAAGCGAAACATCGCATCGAGCGAGCACGTACTCGGATGGAAGCCGGTCTTGTCGATCAGGATGATC
TGGACGAAGAGCATCAGGGGCTCGCGCCAGCCGAACTGTTCGCCAGGCTCAAGGCGCGCATGCCCGACGG
CGAGGATCTCGTCGTGACCCATGGCGATGCCTGCTTGCCGAATATCATGGTGGAAAATGGCCGCTTTTCT
GGATTCATCGACTGTGGCCGGCTGGGTGTGGCGGACCGCTATCAGGACATAGCGTTGGCTACCCGTGATA
TTGCTGAAGAGCTTGGCGGCGAATGGGCTGACCGCTTCCTCGTGCTTTACGGTATCGCCGCTCCCGATTC
GCAGCGCATCGCCTTCTATCGCCTTCTTGACGAGTTCTTCTGAGCGGGACTCTGGGGTTCGAAATGACCG
ACCAAGCGACGCCCAACCTGCCATCACGAGATTTCGATTCCACCGCCGCCTTCTATGAAAGGTTGGGCTT
CGGAATCGTTTTCCGGGACGCCGGCTGGATGATCCTCCAGCGCGGGGATCTCATGCTGGAGTTCTTCGCC
CACCCCAACTTGTTTATTGCAGCTTATAATGGTTACAAATAAAGCAATAGCATCACAAATTTCACAAATA
AAGCATTTTTTTCACTGCATTCTAGTTGTGGTTTGTCCAAACTCATCAATGTATCTTATCATGTCTGTAT
ACCGTCGACCTCTAGCTAGAGCTTGGCGTAATCATGGTCATAGCTGTTTCCTGTGTGAAATTGTTATCCG
CTCACAATTCCACACAACATACGAGCCGGAAGCATAAAGTGTAAAGCCTGGGGTGCCTAATGAGTGAGCT
AACTCACATTAATTGCGTTGCGCTCACTGCCCGCTTTCCAGTCGGGAAACCTGTCGTGCCAGCTGCATTA
ATGAATCGGCCAACGCGCGGGGAGAGGCGGTTTGCGTATTGGGCGCTCTTCCGCTTCCTCGCTCACTGAC
TCGCTGCGCTCGGTCGTTCGGCTGCGGCGAGCGGTATCAGCTCACTCAAAGGCGGTAATACGGTTATCCA
CAGAATCAGGGGATAACGCAGGAAAGAACATGTGAGCAAAAGGCCAGCAAAAGGCCAGGAACCGTAAAAA
GGCCGCGTTGCTGGCGTTTTTCCATAGGCTCCGCCCCCCTGACGAGCATCACAAAAATCGACGCTCAAGT
CAGAGGTGGCGAAACCCGACAGGACTATAAAGATACCAGGCGTTTCCCCCTGGAAGCTCCCTCGTGCGCT
CTCCTGTTCCGACCCTGCCGCTTACCGGATACCTGTCCGCCTTTCTCCCTTCGGGAAGCGTGGCGCTTTC
TCATAGCTCACGCTGTAGGTATCTCAGTTCGGTGTAGGTCGTTCGCTCCAAGCTGGGCTGTGTGCACGAA
CCCCCCGTTCAGCCCGACCGCTGCGCCTTATCCGGTAACTATCGTCTTGAGTCCAACCCGGTAAGACACG
ACTTATCGCCACTGGCAGCAGCCACTGGTAACAGGATTAGCAGAGCGAGGTATGTAGGCGGTGCTACAGA
GTTCTTGAAGTGGTGGCCTAACTACGGCTACACTAGAAGAACAGTATTTGGTATCTGCGCTCTGCTGAAG
CCAGTTACCTTCGGAAAAAGAGTTGGTAGCTCTTGATCCGGCAAACAAACCACCGCTGGTAGCGGTGGTT
TTTTTGTTTGCAAGCAGCAGATTACGCGCAGAAAAAAAGGATCTCAAGAAGATCCTTTGATCTTTTCTAC
GGGGTCTGACGCTCAGTGGAACGAAAACTCACGTTAAGGGATTTTGGTCATGAGATTATCAAAAAGGATC
TTCACCTAGATCCTTTTAAATTAAAAATGAAGTTTTAAATCAATCTAAAGTATATATGAGTAAACTTGGT
CTGACAGTTACCAATGCTTAATCAGTGAGGCACCTATCTCAGCGATCTGTCTATTTCGTTCATCCATAGT
TGCCTGACTCCCCGTCGTGTAGATAACTACGATACGGGAGGGCTTACCATCTGGCCCCAGTGCTGCAATG
ATACCGCGAGACCCACGCTCACCGGCTCCAGATTTATCAGCAATAAACCAGCCAGCCGGAAGGGCCGAGC
GCAGAAGTGGTCCTGCAACTTTATCCGCCTCCATCCAGTCTATTAATTGTTGCCGGGAAGCTAGAGTAAG
TAGTTCGCCAGTTAATAGTTTGCGCAACGTTGTTGCCATTGCTACAGGCATCGTGGTGTCACGCTCGTCG
TTTGGTATGGCTTCATTCAGCTCCGGTTCCCAACGATCAAGGCGAGTTACATGATCCCCCATGTTGTGCA
AAAAAGCGGTTAGCTCCTTCGGTCCTCCGATCGTTGTCAGAAGTAAGTTGGCCGCAGTGTTATCACTCAT
GGTTATGGCAGCACTGCATAATTCTCTTACTGTCATGCCATCCGTAAGATGCTTTTCTGTGACTGGTGAG
TACTCAACCAAGTCATTCTGAGAATAGTGTATGCGGCGACCGAGTTGCTCTTGCCCGGCGTCAATACGGG
ATAATACCGCGCCACATAGCAGAACTTTAAAAGTGCTCATCATTGGAAAACGTTCTTCGGGGCGAAAACT
CTCAAGGATCTTACCGCTGTTGAGATCCAGTTCGATGTAACCCACTCGTGCACCCAACTGATCTTCAGCA
TCTTTTACTTTCACCAGCGTTTCTGGGTGAGCAAAAACAGGAAGGCAAAATGCCGCAAAAAAGGGAATAA
GGGCGACACGGAAATGTTGAATACTCATACTCTTCCTTTTTCAATATTATTGAAGCATTTATCAGGGTTA
TTGTCTCATGAGCGGATACATATTTGAATGTATTTAGAAAAATAAACAAATAGGGGTTCCGCGCACATTT
CCCCGAAAAGTGCCACCTGACGTCGACGGATCGGGAGATCTCCCGATCCCCTATGGTGCACTCTCAGTAC
AATCTGCTCTGATGCCGCATAGTTAAGCCAGTATCTGCTCCCTGCTTGTGTGTTGGAGGTCGCTGAGTAG
TGCGCGAGCAAAATTTAAGCTACAACAAGGCAAGGCTTGACCGACAATTGCATGAAGAATCTGCTTAGGG
TTAGGCGTTTTGCGCTGCTTCGCGATGTACGGGCCAGATATACGCGTTGACATTGATTATTGACTAGTTA
TTAATAGTAATCAATTACGGGGTCATTAGTTCATAGCCCATATATGGAGTTCCGCGTTACATAACTTACG
GTAAATGGCCCGCCTGGCTGACCGCCCAACGACCCCCGCCCATTGACGTCAATAATGACGTATGTTCCCA
TAGTAACGCCAATAGGGACTTTCCATTGACGTCAATGGGTGGAGTATTTACGGTAAACTGCCCACTTGGC
AGTACATCAAGTGTATCATATGCCAAGTACGCCCCCTATTGACGTCAATGACGGTAAATGGCCCGCCTGG
CATTATGCCCAGTACATGACCTTATGGGACTTTCCTACTTGGCAGTACATCTACGTATTAGTCATCGCTA
TTACCATGGTGATGCGGTTTTGGCAGTACATCAATGGGCGTGGATAGCGGTTTGACTCACGGGGATTTCC
AAGTCTCCACCCCATTGACGTCAATGGGAGTTTGTTTTGGCACCAAAATCAACGGGACTTTCCAAAATGT
CGTAACAACTCCGCCCCATTGACGCAAATGGGCGGTAGGCGTGTACGGTGGGAGGTCTATATAAGCAGAG
CTCTCTGGCTAACTAGAGAACCCACTGCTTACTGGCTTATCGAAATTAATACGACTCACTATAGGGAGAC
CCAAGCTGGCTAGCGTTTAAACTTAAGCTTGGTACCGAGCTCGGATCCACTAGTCCAGTGTGGTGGAATT
CACCATGTACCCATACGACGTACCAGATTACGCTATGCCATACTCCAACCTGCATCCAGCCATCCCACGG
CCCAGAGGTCACCGCTCCAAATATGTAGCCCTCATCTTTCTGGTGGCCAGCCTGATGATCCTTTGGGTGG
CAAAGGATCC
